Addgene plasmid #30243: pETCON-E54/design_29
Depositing lab: David Baker. Depositing organization: University of Washington. Publication: Community-Wide Assessment of Protein-Interface Modeling Suggests Improvements to Design Methodology. Fleishman SJ, Whitehead TA, Strauch EM, Corn JE, Qin S, Zhou HX, Mitchell JC, Demerdash ON, Takeda-Shitaka M, Terashi G, Moal IH, Li X, Bates PA, Zacharias M, Park H, Ko JS, Lee H, Seok C, Bourquard T, Bernauer J, Poupon A, Aze J, Soner S, Ovali SK, Ozbek P, Tal NB, Haliloglu T, Hwang H, Vreven T, Pierce BG, Weng Z, Perez-Cano L, Pons C, Fernandez-Recio J, Jiang F, Yang F, Gong X, Cao L, Xu X, Liu B, Wang P, Li C, Wang C, Robert CH, Guharoy M, Liu S, Huang Y, Li L, Guo D, Chen Y, Xiao Y, London N, Itzhaki Z, Schueler-Furman O, Inbar Y, Patapov V, Cohen M, Schreiber G, Tsuchiya Y, Kanamori E, Standley DM, Nakamura H, Kinoshita K, Driggers CM, Hall RG, Morgan JL, Hsu VL, Zhan J, Yang Y, Zhou Y, Kastritis PL, Bonvin AM, Zhang W, Camacho CJ, Kilambi KP, Sircar A, Gray JJ, Ohue M, Uchikoga N, Matsuzaki Y, Ishida T, Akiyama Y, Khashan R, Bush S, Fouches D, Tropsha A, Esquivel-Rodriguez J, Kihara D, Stranges PB, Jacak R, Kuhlman B, Huang SY, Zou X, Wodak SJ, Janin J, Baker D. J Mol Biol. 2011 Sep 29. 10.1016/j.jmb.2011.09.031 PubMed 22001016.
Backbone
  Vector backbone: pETCON
  Backbone size w/o insert (bp): 5400
  Vector type: Yeast Expression
Growth in bacteria
  Bacterial resistance: Ampicillin, 100 μg/mL
  Growth temperature: 37°C
  Growth strain: DH5alpha
  Copy number: High Copy
Gene/Insert
  Gene/Insert name: Mtb ACP2 designed binding protein E54
  Species: Designed Sequence
  Insert size (bp): 549
  Cloning method: Restriction Enzyme; 5′ cloning site NdeI (not destroyed); 3′ cloning site XhoI (not destroyed)
  Sequencing primers: 5′ UP-GS
Resource information
  A portion of this plasmid was derived from a plasmid made by: Designed sequence
Terms and licenses: Academic/Nonprofit Terms; Industry Terms: Not Available to Industry
How to cite: pETCON-E54/design_29 was a gift from David Baker (Addgene plasmid # 30243 ; http://n2t.net/addgene:30243 ; RRID:Addgene_30243)
