[The description below was written by a language model from this plasmid's Addgene catalogue record.]
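Description:
pETCON-E54/design_29 is a yeast expression plasmid built on the pETCON backbone (about 5.4 kb without insert) that carries a 549 bp computationally designed open reading frame, described as the Mtb ACP2 designed binding protein E54. The insert is a synthetic designed sequence rather than a natural gene, and it was placed in the vector by restriction cloning between NdeI and XhoI sites, both of which remain intact, so the design can be excised or swapped for other variants. In bacteria the plasmid is maintained at high copy under ampicillin selection. The record does not state the yeast promoter, the yeast selection marker, the yeast replication element, or any fusion partners or epitope tags, and no feature table is available to confirm them. pETCON is generally known as a yeast surface display vector, in which inserts are fused to a cell wall anchoring protein, but this particular record lists only "Yeast Expression" as the vector type.

The construct comes from a community-wide study that assessed protein-interface modeling methods and drew lessons for improving design methodology. In that context, E54 (design 29) is one of a series of de novo designed proteins intended to bind a chosen target, here the protein recorded as Mtb ACP2, presumably an acyl carrier protein of Mycobacterium tuberculosis, although the record does not expand the abbreviation. Its likely use is expression of the designed protein in yeast to test experimentally whether it binds that target, providing a benchmark for computational predictions. The record does not say whether this design showed binding.
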