>Addgene plasmid #30243 | pETCON-E54/design_29 | depositor partial sequence | sequence record 13899 | Author sequence
CATATGCAACCAACAGCTCCTAAGGATTTTTCTTCAGGTTTCTGGGATTTCAATGACGGTACTACACAAG
GTTTCGGTGTAAACCCAGATTCTCCTATCACTGCAATTAATGTCGAAAACGCAAACAACGCCTTGAAGAT
ATCTAATTTGAACTCCAAGGGTAGTAACGATTTGTCAGAGGGTAACTTCTGGGCTAACGTTAGAATTTCC
GCAGATATATGGGGTCAAAGTATTAATATCTATGGTGACACCAAGTTAACTATGATTGTAACAGCACCAA
CCCCTGTCAATGTTTCAATAGCTGCAATCCCACAATCCAGTACACATGGTTGGGGTAACCCTACCAGAGC
CATAAGAGTTTGGACTAATAACCACAGAATGTTTGAAGATGGTAAAACATCTGCCAAGTTGACTATCTCT
ACAAACGACTCACCAAACTTCAACACCATCGCTACTGATGCCGCTGACTCCGTTGTAACAAACATGATCT
TGTTCGTTGGTTCTAACTCAGATAACATCTCTTTGGACAACATAAAATTCACCCTCGAG
