>Addgene plasmid #30243 | pETCON-E54/design_29 | addgene partial sequence | sequence record 35419 | 30243 with GAL1
TACATTTTCAATTAAGATGCAGTTACTTCGCTGTTTTTCAATATTTTCTGTTATTGCTTCAGTTTTAGCA
CAGGAACTGACAACTATATGCGAGCAAATCCCCTCACCAACTTTAGAATCGACGCCGTACTCTTTGTCAA
CGACTACTATTTTGGCCAACGGGAAGGCAATGCAAGGAGTTTTTGAATATTACAAATCAGTAACGTTTGT
CAGTAATTGCGGTTCTCACCCCTCAACAACTAGCAAAGGCAGCCCCATAAACACACAGTATGTTTTTAAG
GACAATAGCTCGACGATTGAAGGTAGATACCCATACGACGTTCCAGACTACGCTCTGCAGGCTAGTGGTG
GAGGAGGCTCTGGTGGAGGCGGTAGCGGAGGCGGAGGGTCGGCTAGCCATATGCAACCAACAGCTCCTAA
GGATTTTTCTTCAGGTTTCTGGGATTTCAATGACGGTACTACACAAGGTTTCGGTGTAAACCCAGATTCT
CCTATCACTGCAATTAATGTCGAAAACGCAAACAACGCCTTGAAGATATCTAATTTGAACTCCAAGGGTA
GTAACGATTTGTCAGAGGGTAACTTCTGGGCTAACGTTAGAATTTCCGCAGATATATGGGGTCAAAGTAT
TAATATCTATGGTGACACCAAGTTAACTATGATTGTAACAGCACCAACCCCTGTCAATGTTTCAATAGCT
GCAATCCCACAATCCAGTACACATGGTTGGGGTAACCCTACCAGAGCCATAAGAGTTTGGACTAATAACC
ACAGAATGTTTGAAGATGGTAAAACATCTGCCAAGTTGACTATCTCTACAAACGACTCACCAAACTTCAA
CACCATCGCTACTGA
